Addgene plasmid #147902: pT7-EGFP-C1-HsNot9-H58AF60AA64YV71Y-shRNA1res_W
Purpose: Mammalian Expression of HsNot9-H58AF60AA64YV71Y-shRNA1res
Depositing lab: Elisa Izaurralde. Depositing organization: Max Planck Institute for Developmental Biology. Publication: A DDX6-CNOT1 complex and W-binding pockets in CNOT9 reveal direct links between miRNA target recognition and silencing. Chen Y, Boland A, Kuzuoglu-Ozturk D, Bawankar P, Loh B, Chang CT, Weichenrieder O, Izaurralde E. Mol Cell. 2014 Jun 5;54(5):737-50. doi: 10.1016/j.molcel.2014.03.034. Epub 2014 Apr 24. PubMed 24768540.
Backbone
  Vector backbone: Unknown
  Vector type: Mammalian Expression
Growth in bacteria
  Bacterial resistance: Kanamycin, 50 μg/mL
  Growth temperature: 37°C
  Growth strain: DH5alpha
  Copy number: High Copy
Gene/Insert
  Gene/Insert name: HsNot9-H58AF60AA64YV71Y-shRNA1res (alt names: RCD1; CT129, RCD1+, CNOT9)
  Species: H. sapiens (human)
  Entrez Gene: CNOT9 (a.k.a. CAF40, CT129, RCD-1, RCD1, RQCD1)
  Cloning method: Unknown
Terms and licenses: Academic/Nonprofit Terms; Industry Terms: Not Available to Industry
Depositor comments: sequence based on NCBI:NM_005444.1 Plasmids from this collection were made available to the research community and donated after the lab closed. Please note that the sequence provided by the depositing laboratory may be theoretical/predicted or based on Sanger sequencing results. There may be discrepancies between sequencing results obtained by Addgene and the depositor sequence. If an Addgene verified sequence is not available, please contact before placing your order to request that our lab fully sequence the plasmid.
How to cite: pT7-EGFP-C1-HsNot9-H58AF60AA64YV71Y-shRNA1res_W was a gift from Elisa Izaurralde (Addgene plasmid # 147902 ; http://n2t.net/addgene:147902 ; RRID:Addgene_147902)
