[The description below was written by a language model from this plasmid's Addgene catalogue record and pLannotate feature annotations shown in this document.]
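Description:
pT7-EGFP-C1-HsNot9-H58AF60AA64YV71Y-shRNA1res_W is a 5,656 nt mammalian expression plasmid encoding human CNOT9 (also called RQCD1, RCD1 or CAF40), a subunit of the CCR4-NOT deadenylase complex, fused to the C-terminus of EGFP. The backbone is listed as unknown, but the name and feature layout point to an EGFP-C1-type vector carrying an added T7 promoter. The CMV immediate-early enhancer and promoter drive transcription in mammalian cells. The bacteriophage T7 promoter sits just upstream of the EGFP reading frame and would also permit transcription by T7 RNA polymerase. EGFP is joined through a short remnant of the multiple cloning site to the CNOT9 coding sequence, and the unit ends with the SV40 polyadenylation signal.

The insert carries four substitutions, H58A, F60A, A64Y and V71Y. Given the associated publication's focus on tryptophan (W)-binding pockets in CNOT9, these appear intended to disrupt those pockets, although the record does not spell this out. The "shRNA1res" label indicates that the coding sequence was made resistant to a particular shRNA. This would suit complementation experiments in which endogenous CNOT9 is knocked down and replaced by the tagged mutant, for example in studies of miRNA-mediated silencing.

The plasmid replicates in bacteria at high copy from a ColE1/pUC-type origin and also contains an f1 origin. A single NeoR/KanR gene is preceded by both a bacterial promoter and the SV40 early promoter and is followed by the HSV TK polyadenylation signal. It therefore gives kanamycin resistance in E. coli and G418 resistance in mammalian cells. The short HIV-1 LTR, large T antigen, ble and bGH hits in the automated annotation are small fragment matches, most likely background vector sequence rather than functional elements.
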