Features (pLannotate 1.2.2; 18 found; start..end, strand, type, name):
      1..304     +  enhancer       CMV enhancer: human cytomegalovirus immediate early enhancer
    305..508     +  promoter       CMV promoter: human cytomegalovirus (CMV) immediate early promoter
    504..537     +  LTR            5' LTR (truncated) (fragment): truncated 5' long terminal repeat (LTR) from HIV-1
    553..571     +  promoter       T7 promoter: promoter for bacteriophage T7 RNA polymerase
    605..1321    +  CDS            EGFP: EGFP is a basic (constitutively fluorescent) green fluorescent protein published in 1996, derived from Aequorea victoria. It is reported to be a rapidly-maturing weak dimer with moderate acid sensitivity.
   1322..1357    +  misc_feature   MCS (fragment): multiple cloning site
   1358..2251    +  CDS            CNOT9: CNOT9_HUMAN - Also known as RCD1, RQCD1. Experimental evidence at protein level: Swiss-Prot protein existence level 1. Component of the CCR4-NOT complex which is one of the major cellular mRNA deadenylases and is linked to various cellular processes including bulk mRNA degradation, miRNA-mediated repression, translational repression during translational initiation and general transcription regulation. Additional complex functions may be a consequence of its influence on mRNA expression. Involved in down- regulation of MYB- and JUN-dependent transcription. May play a role in cell differentiatio
   2277..2361    +  CDS            large T antigen (fragment): large T antigen from SV40 (simian virus 40)
   2384..2505    +  polyA_signal   SV40 poly(A) signal: SV40 polyadenylation signal
   2539..2967    -  rep_origin     f1 ori (sequence partly withheld): f1 bacteriophage origin of replication; arrow indicates direction of (+) strand synthesis
   2994..3098    +  promoter       AmpR promoter: bla
   3100..3457    +  promoter       SV40 promoter: SV40 enhancer and early promoter
   3492..4286    +  CDS            NeoR/KanR: aminoglycoside phosphotransferase from Tn5; aph(3')-II (or nptII); confers resistance to neomycin, kanamycin, and G418 (Geneticin®)
   4307..4459    +  CDS            ble (fragment): BLE_KLEPN - Experimental evidence at protein level: Swiss-Prot protein existence level 1. Binding protein with a strong affinity to the bleomycin family of antibiotics. Binds to CL990; an antimitotic-antibiotic compound. From Klebsiella pneumoniae.
   4518..4565    +  polyA_signal   HSV TK poly(A) signal: herpes simplex virus thymidine kinase polyadenylation signal (Cole and Stacy, 1985)
   4656..4672    -  polyA_signal   bGH poly(A) signal (fragment): bovine growth hormone polyadenylation signal
   4894..5482    +  rep_origin     ori: high-copy-number ColE1/pMB1/pBR322/pUC origin of replication
   5597..5656    +  enhancer       CMV enhancer (fragment): human cytomegalovirus immediate early enhancer
>Addgene plasmid #147902 | pT7-EGFP-C1-HsNot9-H58AF60AA64YV71Y-shRNA1res_W | addgene full sequence | sequence record 356772 | Addgene NGS Result
CGTTACATAACTTACGGTAAATGGCCCGCCTGGCTGACCGCCCAACGACCCCCGCCCATTGACGTCAATA
ATGACGTATGTTCCCATAGTAACGCCAATAGGGACTTTCCATTGACGTCAATGGGTGGAGTATTTACGGT
AAACTGCCCACTTGGCAGTACATCAAGTGTATCATATGCCAAGTACGCCCCCTATTGACGTCAATGACGG
TAAATGGCCCGCCTGGCATTATGCCCAGTACATGACCTTATGGGACTTTCCTACTTGGCAGTACATCTAC
GTATTAGTCATCGCTATTACCATGGTGATGCGGTTTTGGCAGTACATCAATGGGCGTGGATAGCGGTTTG
ACTCACGGGGATTTCCAAGTCTCCACCCCATTGACGTCAATGGGAGTTTGTTTTGGCACCAAAATCAACG
GGACTTTCCAAAATGTCGTAACAACTCCGCCCCATTGACGCAAATGGGCGGTAGGCGTGTACGGTGGGAG
GTCTATATAAGCAGAGCTCTCTGGCTAACTAGAGAACCCACTGCTTACTGGCTTATCGAAATTAATACGA
CTCACTATAGGGAGACCCAAGCTCTAGCGCTACCGGTCGCCACCATGGTGAGCAAGGGCGAGGAGCTGTT
CACCGGGGTGGTGCCCATCCTGGTCGAGCTGGACGGCGACGTAAACGGCCACAAGTTCAGCGTGTCCGGC
GAGGGCGAGGGCGATGCCACCTACGGCAAGCTGACCCTGAAGTTCATCTGCACCACCGGCAAGCTGCCCG
TGCCCTGGCCCACCCTCGTGACCACCCTGACCTACGGCGTGCAGTGCTTCAGCCGCTACCCCGACCACAT
GAAGCAGCACGACTTCTTCAAGTCCGCCATGCCCGAAGGCTACGTCCAGGAGCGCACCATCTTCTTCAAG
GACGACGGCAACTACAAGACCCGCGCCGAGGTGAAGTTCGAGGGCGACACCCTGGTGAACCGCATCGAGC
TGAAGGGCATCGACTTCAAGGAGGACGGCAACATCCTGGGGCACAAGCTGGAGTACAACTACAACAGCCA
CAACGTCTATATCATGGCCGACAAGCAGAAGAACGGCATCAAGGTGAACTTCAAGATCCGCCACAACATC
GAGGACGGCAGCGTGCAGCTCGCCGACCACTACCAGCAGAACACCCCCATCGGCGACGGCCCCGTGCTGC
TGCCCGACAACCACTACCTGAGCACCCAGTCCGCCCTGAGCAAAGACCCCAACGAGAAGCGCGATCACAT
GGTCCTGCTGGAGTTCGTGACCGCCGCCGGGATCACTCTCGGCATGGACGAGCTGTACAAGTCCGGACTC
AGATCTCGAGCTCAAGCTTCGAATTCTCACAGCCTGGCGACGGCTGCGCCTGTGCCTACTACACTGGCAC
AAGTGGATAGAGAAAAGATCTATCAGTGGATCAATGAGCTGTCCAGTCCTGAGACTAGGGAAAATGCTTT
GCTGGAGCTAAGTAAGAAGCGAGAATCTGTTCCTGACCTTGCACCCATGTTATGGGCTAGTGCTGGTACT
ATTTATGCACTTTTACAGGAAATTTATAATATTTATCCATCTATCAACCCACCCACCTTGACAGCACACC
AGTCTAACAGAGTTTGCAATGCTCTGGCATTACTGCAATGTGTAGCATCACATCCAGAAACCAGGTCAGC
GTTTCTCGCAGCACACATCCCACTTTTTTTGTACCCCTTTTTGCACACTGTCAGCAAAACACGTCCCTTT
GAGTATCTCCGGCTCACCAGCCTTGGAGTTATTGGGGCCCTGGTGAAAACAGATGAACAAGAAGTAATCA
ACTTTTTATTAACAACAGAAATTATCCCTTTATGTTTGCGAATTATGGAATCTGGAAGTGAACTTTCTAA
AACAGTTGCCACATTCATCCTCCAGAAGATCTTGTTAGATGACACTGGTTTGGCTTATATATGTCAGACG
TATGAGCGTTTCTCCCATGTTGCCATGATCTTGGGTAAGATGGTCCTGCAGCTATCCAAAGAGCCTTCTG
CCCGTCTGCTGAAGCATGTAGTGAGATGTTACCTTCGACTTTCAGATAACCCCAGGGCACGTGAAGCACT
CAGACAGTGCCTCCCTGACCAGCTGAAAGACACAACCTTCGCCCAGGTGCTAAAAGATGACACCACCACG
AAACGCTGGCTTGCACAACTGGTGAAGAACCTGCAAGAGGGCCAGGTCACCGATCCCCGGGGTATCCCCC
TGCCCCCTCAGTGAGGATCCACCGGATCTAGATAACTGATCATAATCAGCCATACCACATTTGTAGAGGT
TTTACTTGCTTTAAAAAACCTCCCACACCTCCCCCTGAACCTGAAACATAAAATGAATGCAATTGTTGTT
GTTAACTTGTTTATTGCAGCTTATAATGGTTACAAATAAAGCAATAGCATCACAAATTTCACAAATAAAG
CATTTTTTTCACTGCATTCTAGTTGTGGTTTGTCCAAACTCATCAATGTATCTTAACGCGTAAATTGTAA
GCGTTAATATTTTGTTAAAATTCGCGTTAAATTTTTGTTAAATCAGCTCATTTTTTAACCAATAGGCCGA
AATCGGCAAAATCCCTTATAAATCAAAAGAATAGACCGAGATAGGGT
[37 nt withheld, positions 2638-2674]
AAAGAACGTGGACTCCAACGTCAAAGG
[49 nt withheld, positions 2702-2750]
T
[91 nt withheld, positions 2752-2842]
G
[124 nt withheld, positions 2844-2967]
CAGGTGGCACTTTTCGGGGAAATGTGCGCGGAACCCCTATTTGTTTATTTTTCTAAATACATTCAAATAT
GTATCCGCTCATGAGACAATAACCCTGATAAATGCTTCAATAATATTGAAAAAGGAAGAGTCCTGAGGCG
GAAAGAACCAGCTGTGGAATGTGTGTCAGTTAGGGTGTGGAAAGTCCCCAGGCTCCCCAGCAGGCAGAAG
TATGCAAAGCATGCATCTCAATTAGTCAGCAACCAGGTGTGGAAAGTCCCCAGGCTCCCCAGCAGGCAGA
AGTATGCAAAGCATGCATCTCAATTAGTCAGCAACCATAGTCCCGCCCCTAACTCCGCCCATCCCGCCCC
TAACTCCGCCCAGTTCCGCCCATTCTCCGCCCCATGGCTGACTAATTTTTTTTATTTATGCAGAGGCCGA
GGCCGCCTCGGCCTCTGAGCTATTCCAGAAGTAGTGAGGAGGCTTTTTTGGAGGCCTAGGCTTTTGCAAA
GATCGATCAAGAGACAGGATGAGGATCGTTTCGCATGATTGAACAAGATGGATTGCACGCAGGTTCTCCG
GCCGCTTGGGTGGAGAGGCTATTCGGCTATGACTGGGCACAACAGACAATCGGCTGCTCTGATGCCGCCG
TGTTCCGGCTGTCAGCGCAGGGGCGCCCGGTTCTTTTTGTCAAGACCGACCTGTCCGGTGCCCTGAATGA
ACTGCAAGACGAGGCAGCGCGGCTATCGTGGCTGGCCACGACGGGCGTTCCTTGCGCAGCTGTGCTCGAC
GTTGTCACTGAAGCGGGAAGGGACTGGCTGCTATTGGGCGAAGTGCCGGGGCAGGATCTCCTGTCATCTC
ACCTTGCTCCTGCCGAGAAAGTATCCATCATGGCTGATGCAATGCGGCGGCTGCATACGCTTGATCCGGC
TACCTGCCCATTCGACCACCAAGCGAAACATCGCATCGAGCGAGCACGTACTCGGATGGAAGCCGGTCTT
GTCGATCAGGATGATCTGGACGAAGAGCATCAGGGGCTCGCGCCAGCCGAACTGTTCGCCAGGCTCAAGG
CGAGCATGCCCGACGGCGAGGATCTCGTCGTGACCCATGGCGATGCCTGCTTGCCGAATATCATGGTGGA
AAATGGCCGCTTTTCTGGATTCATCGACTGTGGCCGGCTGGGTGTGGCGGACCGCTATCAGGACATAGCG
TTGGCTACCCGTGATATTGCTGAAGAGCTTGGCGGCGAATGGGCTGACCGCTTCCTCGTGCTTTACGGTA
TCGCCGCTCCCGATTCGCAGCGCATCGCCTTCTATCGCCTTCTTGACGAGTTCTTCTGAGCGGGACTCTG
GGGTTCGAAATGACCGACCAAGCGACGCCCAACCTGCCATCACGAGATTTCGATTCCACCGCCGCCTTCT
ATGAAAGGTTGGGCTTCGGAATCGTTTTCCGGGACGCCGGCTGGATGATCCTCCAGCGCGGGGATCTCAT
GCTGGAGTTCTTCGCCCACCCTAGGGGGAGGCTAACTGAAACACGGAAGGAGACAATACCGGAAGGAACC
CGCGCTATGACGGCAATAAAAAGACAGAATAAAACGCACGGTGTTGGGTCGTTTGTTCATAAACGCGGGG
TTCGGTCCCAGGGCTGGCACTCTGTCGATACCCCACCGAGACCCCATTGGGGCCAATACGCCCGCGTTTC
TTCCTTTTCCCCACCCCACCCCCCAAGTTCGGGTGAAGGCCCAGGGCTCGCAGCCAACGTCGGGGCGGCA
GGCCCTGCCATAGCCTCAGGTTACTCATATATACTTTAGATTGATTTAAAACTTCATTTTTAATTTAAAA
GGATCTAGGTGAAGATCCTTTTTGATAATCTCATGACCAAAATCCCTTAACGTGAGTTTTCGTTCCACTG
AGCGTCAGACCCCGTAGAAAAGATCAAAGGATCTTCTTGAGATCCTTTTTTTCTGCGCGTAATCTGCTGC
TTGCAAACAAAAAAACCACCGCTACCAGCGGTGGTTTGTTTGCCGGATCAAGAGCTACCAACTCTTTTTC
CGAAGGTAACTGGCTTCAGCAGAGCGCAGATACCAAATACTGTTCTTCTAGTGTAGCCGTAGTTAGGCCA
CCACTTCAAGAACTCTGTAGCACCGCCTACATACCTCGCTCTGCTAATCCTGTTACCAGTGGCTGCTGCC
AGTGGCGATAAGTCGTGTCTTACCGGGTTGGACTCAAGACGATAGTTACCGGATAAGGCGCAGCGGTCGG
GCTGAACGGGGGGTTCGTGCACACAGCCCAGCTTGGAGCGAACGACCTACACCGAACTGAGATACCTACA
GCGTGAGCTATGAGAAAGCGCCACGCTTCCCGAAGGGAGAAAGGCGGACAGGTATCCGGTAAGCGGCAGG
GTCGGAACAGGAGAGCGCACGAGGGAGCTTCCAGGGGGAAACGCCTGGTATCTTTATAGTCCTGTCGGGT
TTCGCCACCTCTGACTTGAGCGTCGATTTTTGTGATGCTCGTCAGGGGGGCGGAGCCTATGGAAAAACGC
CAGCAACGCGGCCTTTTTACGGTTCCTGGCCTTTTGCTGGCCTTTTGCTCACATGTTCTTTCCTGCGTTA
TCCCCTGATTCTGTGGATAACCGTATTACCGCCATGCATTAGTTATTAATAGTAATCAATTACGGGGTCA
TTAGTTCATAGCCCATATATGGAGTTCCG
